Addgene plasmid #190417: JAB3479
Purpose: Plasmids encode parts for syntetic genetic circuit construction in eudicot plants (proUBQ10::PIP2A-mCherry-NOSt_6XAO-2XPO::TetR-NLS-19St_proT::GFPint-ADHt)
Depositing lab: Jennifer Brophy & Jose Dinneny. Depositing organization: Stanford University. Publication: Synthetic genetic circuits as a means of reprogramming plant roots. Brophy JAN, Magallon KJ, Duan L, Zhong V, Ramachandran P, Kniazev K, Dinneny JR. Science. 2022 Aug 12;377(6607):747-751. doi: 10.1126/science.abo4326. Epub 2022 Aug 11. PubMed 35951698.
Backbone
  Vector backbone: JAB2155
  Vector type: Plant Expression
Growth in bacteria
  Bacterial resistance: Kanamycin, 50 μg/mL
  Growth temperature: 37°C
  Growth strain: DH5alpha
  Copy number: High Copy
Gene/Insert
  Gene/Insert name: proUBQ10::PIP2A-mCherry-NOSt_6XAO-2XPO::TetR-NLS-19St_proT::GFPint-ADHt
  Species: Synthetic
  Cloning method: Restriction Enzyme; 5′ cloning site unknown (unknown if destroyed)
Terms and licenses: Academic/Nonprofit Terms; Industry Terms: Not Available to Industry
Depositor comments: Backbone JAB2155 contains proUBQ10::PIP2A-mCherry-NOSt_6XAO-2XPO::TetR-NLS-19St. Please see the fully annotated sequence linked the "Supplemental Documents" section. Please visit https://www.biorxiv.org/content/10.1101/2022.02.02.478917v1 for bioRxiv preprint.
How to cite: JAB3479 was a gift from Jennifer Brophy & Jose Dinneny (Addgene plasmid # 190417 ; http://n2t.net/addgene:190417 ; RRID:Addgene_190417)
