[The description below was written by a language model from this plasmid's Addgene catalogue record and pLannotate feature annotations shown in this document.]
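Description:
JAB3479 is a plant expression binary vector of about 8.9 kb, built on the JAB2155 backbone, and is part of a set of plasmids supplying components for synthetic genetic circuits in eudicot plants. It is maintained in E. coli at high copy through a ColE1/pUC-type origin with kanamycin selection (an aphA-type aminoglycoside phosphotransferase). It also carries a pSa origin, an element typical of pGreen-style binary vectors that replicate in Agrobacterium with helper functions. Nopaline-type left and right T-DNA border repeats flank the payload, consistent with Agrobacterium-mediated delivery into plant cells. The feature table shows no plant selectable marker. Residual pBluescript-derived fragments (MCS, T3 and lac promoter elements) lie just inside the right border.

The T-DNA holds three synthetic expression units. The first, already present in the backbone, is described in the record as a UBQ10 promoter driving the Arabidopsis aquaporin PIP2A fused to mCherry with a NOS terminator, which would give a constitutive red plasma-membrane marker. The second is the circuit output: a promoter designated proT, which annotates as a CaMV 35S-derived fragment and by its name and context presumably responds to TetR. It drives a GFP coding sequence interrupted by the potato ST-LS1 IV2 intron, which restricts fluorescence to plant cells that can splice it rather than bacteria, and ends with an ADH terminator. The third unit places TetR with a nuclear localization signal under a synthetic promoter named 6XAO-2XPO, built on a minimal 35S core, followed by a CaMV polyadenylation signal (called 19St in the record). The record does not define which regulators recognise the AO and PO operators. The arrangement suggests a logic-gate or inverter design in which upstream inputs control TetR and thereby GFP output.
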