Features (pLannotate 1.2.2; 24 found; start..end, strand, type, name):
     24..46      +  misc_feature   LB T-DNA repeat: left border repeat from nopaline C58 T-DNA (truncated)
    702..1562    +  CDS            PIP2-1: PIP21_ARATH - Also known as PIP2A. Experimental evidence at protein level: Swiss-Prot protein existence level 1. Water channel required to facilitate the transport of water across cell membrane. Probably involved in root water uptake. Its function is impaired by Hg(2+). From Arabidopsis thaliana (Mouse-ear cress).
   1569..2278    +  CDS            mCherry (fragment): monomeric derivative of DsRed fluorescent protein (Shaner et al., 2004) mammalian codon-optimized
   2298..2550    +  terminator     NOS terminator: nopaline synthase terminator and poly(A) signal
   3072..3374    +  promoter       CaMV 35S promoter (fragment): strong constitutive promoter from cauliflower mosaic virus
   3443..3638    +  CDS            superfolder GFP (fragment): GFP variant that folds robustly even when fused to poorly folded proteins (Pédelacq et al., 2006)
   3640..3828    +  intron         IV2 intron: modified second intron of the potato ST-LS1 gene (Vancanneyt et al., 1990)
   3850..4347    +  CDS            mgfp5 (fragment): GFP with folding enhancement mutations; mgfp5; suitable for expression in plants due to removal of a cryptic intron
   4843..4860    +  promoter       35SPPDK promoter (fragment): hybrid promoter consisting of the cauliflower mosaic virus 35S enhancer fused to the maize C4PPDK basal promoter (Yoo et al., 2007)
   4863..4907    +  promoter       minimal CaMV 35S promoter: minimal 35S promoter from cauliflower mosaic virus
   4964..5584    +  CDS            tetR: TETR2_ECOLX - Experimental evidence at protein level: Swiss-Prot protein existence level 1. TetR is the repressor of the tetracycline resistance element; its N-terminal region forms a helix-turn-helix structure and binds DNA. Binding of tetracycline to TetR reduces the repressor affinity for the tetracycline resistance gene (tetA) promoter operator sites. From Escherichia coli.
   5661..5837    +  polyA_signal   CaMV poly(A) signal: cauliflower mosaic virus polyadenylation signal
   5875..5910    -  misc_feature   MCS (fragment): pBluescript multiple cloning site
   5923..5941    -  promoter       T3 promoter: promoter for bacteriophage T3 RNA polymerase
   5986..6002    -  protein_bind   lac operator: The lac repressor binds to the lac operator to inhibit transcription in E. coli. This inhibition can be relieved by adding lactose or isopropyl-β-D-thiogalactopyranoside (IPTG). lac repressor encoded by lacI
   6010..6040    -  promoter       lac promoter: promoter for the E. coli lac operon
   6055..6076    -  protein_bind   CAP binding site: CAP binding activates transcription in the presence of cAMP. E. coli catabolite activator protein
   6089..6181    -  CDS            lacI (fragment): lac repressor; lacI; The lac repressor binds to the lac operator to inhibit transcription in E. coli. This inhibition can be relieved by adding lactose or isopropyl-β-D-thiogalactopyranoside (IPTG).
   6183..6307    -  rep_origin     RSF ori (fragment): Plasmids containing the RSF 1030 origin of replication can be propagated in E. coli cells that contain additional plasmids with compatible origins.
   6315..6339    +  misc_feature   RB T-DNA repeat: right border repeat from nopaline C58 T-DNA
   6430..7018    -  rep_origin     ori: high-copy-number ColE1/pMB1/pBR322/pUC origin of replication
   7108..7899    -  CDS            aphA: KKA3_ENTFL - Experimental evidence at protein level: Swiss-Prot protein existence level 1. Resistance to kanamycin and structurally-related aminoglycosides, including amikacin. From Enterococcus faecalis (Streptococcus faecalis).
   8290..8388    +  CDS            TRA2_ECOLX (fragment): Protein predicted: Swiss-Prot protein existence level 4. Required for transposition of transposon Tn903. From Escherichia coli.
   8396..8831    +  rep_origin     pSa ori: origin of replication from bacterial plasmid pSa
>Addgene plasmid #190417 | JAB3479 | addgene full sequence | sequence record 393617 | Addgene NGS Result
TCCGATCCCCGGAATTAGACTCTTGGCAGGATATATTGTGGTGTAACGTTAAGCTTTGGTTGTCGACGAG
TCAGTAATAAACGGCGTCAAAGTGGTTGCAGCCGGCACACACGAGTCGTGTTTATCAACTCAAAGCACAA
ATACTTTTCCTCAACCTAAAAATAAGGCAATTAGCCAAAAACAACTTTGCGTGTAAACAACGCTCAATAC
ACGTGTCATTTTATTATTAGCTATTGCTTCACCGCCTTAGCTTTCTCGTGACCTAGTCGTCCTCGTCTTT
TCTTCTTCTTCTTCTATAAAACAATACCCAAAGAGCTCTTCTTCTTCACAATTCAGATTTCAATTTCTCA
AAATCTTAAAAACTTTCTCTCAATTCTCTCTACCGTGATCAAGGTAAATTTCTGTGTTCCTTATTCTCTC
AAAATCTTCGATTTTGTTTTCGTTCGATCCCAATTTCGTATATGTTCTTTGGTTTAGATTCTGTTAATCT
TAGATCGTAGACGATTTTCTGGGTTTGATCGTTAGATATCATCTTAATTCTCGATTAGGGTTTCATAGAT
ATCATCCGATTTGTTCAAATAATTTGAGTTTTGTCGAATAATTACTCTTCGATTTGTGATTTCTATCTAG
ATCTGGTGTTAGTTTCTAGTTTGTGCGATCGAATTTGTCGATTAATCTGAGTTTTTCTGATTAACAGCAC
CATGGCAAAGGATGTGGAAGCCGTTCCCGGAGAAGGATTTCAGACAAGAGACTATCAAGATCCGCCACCA
GCTCCGTTTATTGATGGAGCGGAGCTAAAGAAGTGGTCTTTCTACAGAGCAGTTATCGCAGAGTTCGTAG
CCACTCTCCTCTTCTTATACATCACCGTTTTGACAGTCATCGGTTACAAGATTCAGTCCGATACTGATGC
CGGTGGCGTAGATTGCGGCGGAGTTGGAATCCTCGGTATCGCTTGGGCCTTTGGTGGTATGATCTTCATC
CTCGTCTACTGCACCGCCGGTATCTCTGGTGGTCACATTAACCCAGCGGTGACATTTGGGCTATTCTTGG
CACGTAAAGTGTCGTTACCTAGGGCCCTATTGTACATAATCGCTCAGTGTTTGGGTGCGATTTGTGGAGT
TGGTTTTGTCAAAGCCTTCCAAAGCTCTTACTACACCCGTTACGGAGGTGGAGCCAACTCTCTAGCCGAT
GGCTACAGCACAGGGACCGGTCTAGCCGCAGAGATCATTGGTACTTTCGTTCTTGTCTACACCGTATTCT
CTGCCACTGACCCCAAACGTAGTGCCAGAGACTCCCACGTTCCGGTGTTGGCGCCACTTCCAATCGGATT
TGCCGTGTTCATGGTACATTTGGCTACCATTCCCATTACCGGAACCGGAATTAACCCGGCAAGGAGTTTC
GGAGCTGCCGTAATCTACAACAAGAGCAAGCCATGGGATGACCACTGGATATTTTGGGTTGGACCATTCA
TTGGAGCTGCGATAGCTGCATTCTACCACCAATTCGTTCTAAGAGCTTCAGGTTCTAAGTCTCTTGGATC
ATTCAGAAGTGCTGCCAACGTCGGATCCATGGTGAGCAAGGGCGAGGAGGATAACATGGCCATCATCAAG
GAGTTCATGCGCTTCAAGGTGCACATGGAGGGCTCCGTGAACGGCCACGAGTTCGAGATCGAGGGCGAGG
GCGAGGGCCGCCCCTACGAGGGCACCCAGACCGCCAAGCTGAAGGTGACCAAGGGTGGCCCCCTGCCCTT
CGCCTGGGACATCCTGTCCCCTCAGTTCATGTACGGCTCCAAGGCCTACGTGAAGCACCCCGCCGACATC
CCCGACTACTTGAAGCTGTCCTTCCCCGAGGGCTTCAAGTGGGAGCGCGTGATGAACTTCGAGGACGGCG
GCGTGGTGACCGTGACCCAGGACTCCTCCCTGCAGGACGGCGAGTTCATCTACAAGGTGAAGCTGCGCGG
CACCAACTTCCCCTCCGACGGCCCCGTAATGCAGAATAAGACCATGGGCTGGGAGGCCTCCTCCGAGCGG
ATGTACCCCGAGGACGGCGCCCTGAAGGGCGAGATCAAGCAGAGGCTGAAGCTGAAGGACGGCGGCCACT
ACGACGCTGAGGTCAAGACCACCTACAAGGCCAAGAAGCCCGTGCAGCTGCCCGGCGCCTACAACGTCAA
CATCAAGTTGGACATCACCTCCCACAACGAGGACTACACCATCGTGGAACAGTACGAACGCGCCGAGGGC
CGCCACTCCACCGGCGGCATGGAGGAGCTGTACAAGTAAAGCGGCCGCCCGGCTGCAGATCGTTCAAACA
TTTGGCAATAAAGTTTCTTAAGATTGAATCCTGTTGCCGGTCTTGCGATGATTATCATATAATTTCTGTT
GAATTACGTTAAGCATGTAATAATTAACATGTAATGCATGACGTTATTTATGAGATGGGTTTTTATGATT
AGAGTCCCGCAATTATACATTTAATACGCGATAGAAAACAAAATATAGCGCGCAAACTAGGATAAATTAT
CGCGCGCGGTGTCATCTATGTTACTAGATCGGGGCGCGCCCTCGAGGGTCTCTAATGGGTCCCCAGATTT
GCCTTTTCAATTTCAGAAAGAATGCTAACCCACAGATGGTTAGAGAGGCTTACGCAGCAGCTCTCATCAA
GACGATCTACCCGAGCAATAATCTCCAGGAAATCAAATACCTTCCCAAGAAGGTTAAAGATGCAGTCAAA
AGATTCAGGACTAACTGCATCAAGAACACAGAGAAAGATATATTTCTCAAGATCAGAAGTACTATTCCAG
TATGGACGATTCAAGGCTTGCTTCACAAACCAAGGCAAGTAATAGAGATTGGAGTCTCTAAAAAGGTAGT
TCCCACTGAATCAAAGGCCATGGAGTCAAAGATTCAAATAGAGGACCTAACAGAACTCGCCGTAAAGACT
GGCGAACAGTTCATACAGAGTCTCTTACGACTCAATGACAAGAAGAAAATCTTCGTCAACATGGTGGAGC
ACGACACACTTGTCTACTCCAAAAATATCAAAGATACAGTCTCAGAAGACCAAAGGGCAATTGAGACTTT
TCAACAAAGGGTAATATCCGGAAACCTCCTCGGATTCCATTGCCCAGCTATCTGTCACTTTATTGTGAAG
ATAGTGGAAAAGGAAGGTGGCTCCTACAAATGCCATCATTGCGATAAAGGAAAGGCCATCGTTGAAGATG
CCTCTGCCGACAGTGGTCCCAAAGATGGACCCCCACCCACGAGGAGCATCGTGGAAAAAGAAGACGTTCC
AACCACGTCTTCAAAGCAAGTGGATTGATGTGATATCTCCACTGACGTAAGGGATGACGCACAATCCCAC
TATCCTTCGCAAGATAGATAATTCTATATAAACTCTATCACTGATAGAGTGGAGAGAACACGGGGGACTC
TAGACACCATGGTGAGTAAAGGAGAAGAACTTTTCACTGGAGTTGTCCCAATTCTTGTTGAATTAGATGG
TGATGTTAATGGGCACAAATTTTCTGTCAGTGGAGAGGGTGAAGGTGATGCAACATACGGAAAACTTACC
CTTAAATTTATTTGCACTACTGGAAAACTACCTGTTCCATGGCCAACCCTGGTCACCACCCTGACCTACG
TAAGTTTCTGCTTCTACCTTTGATATATATATAATAATTATCATTAATTAGTAGTAATATAATATTTCAA
ATATTTTTTTCAAAATAAAAGAATGTAGTATATAGCAATTGCTTTTCTGTAGTTTATAAGTGTGTATATT
TTAATTTATAACTTTTCTAATATATGACCAAAATTTGTTGATGTGCAGGGCGTGCAGTGCTTCTCCCGTT
ACCCTGATCATATGAAGCGGCACGACTTCTTCAAGAGCGCCATGCCTGAGGGATACGTGCAGGAGAGGAC
CATCTTCTTCAAGGACGACGGGAACTACAAGACACGTGCTGAAGTCAAGTTTGAGGGTGACACCCTCGTC
AACAGGATCGAGCTTAAGGGAATCGATTTCAAGGAGGACGGAAACATCCTCGGCCACAAGTTGGAATACA
ACTACAACTCCCACAACGTATACATCATGGCCGACAAGCAAAAGAACGGCATCAAAGCCAACTTCAAGAC
CCGCCACAACATCGAGGACGGCGGCGTGCAACTCGCTGATCATTATCAACAAAATACTCCAATTGGCGAT
GGCCCTGTCCTTTTACCAGACAACCATTACCTGTCCACACAATCTGCCCTTTCGAAAGATCCCAACGAAA
AGAGAGATCACATGGTCCTTCTTGAGTTTGTAACAGCTGCTGGGATTACACATGGCATGGATGAACTATA
CAAATAATGTCAAGCCATTCTCTCGCAGATGATGTTCACTTTGTGTTTTACTTCCTTTATGCATTCACAG
CAATAAAAGAAAGAAATCTCCATCGCTTTTGGTTTTCTTCTCTGTCTTAAGTTAGTCGTTTTCGTGTCTA
ATCTATTACTTATCATTGTAATAGACTCTTCTTCTATTGAGATTTGAATATAAACTAAAACACATTCCAT
TTTACTGTGTTCTCAACATTCAGAATGCAAACGGACTAACCGTAGTGACTCGGCTTCTAATGATAGAAAA
GTTGGCTGCGGCCGCGAATTTCTATCGATCTATAGATAATGATTTCTATCGATCTATAGATAATCATTTC
TATCGATCTATAGATAATCATTTCTATCGATCTATAGATAATGTTTTCTATCGATCTATAGATAATAGTT
TCTATCGATCTATAGATAATCGGGTCTAAGCTAGCTAGGCCACCTAGCATGATACGAAACGTACCGTATC
GTTAAGGTAGGTCACAATCCCACTATCCTTTCGCAAGACCCTTCCTCTATATAAGGAAGTTCATTTCATT
TGGAGAGAACACGGGGGACTCTAGAGTAATTGATACGAAACGTACCGTATCGTTAAGGTCACCATGAGCC
GGCTGGACAAGAGCAAAGTGATCAACAGCGCCCTGGAACTGCTCAACGAAGTGGGCATCGAGGGCCTGAC
CACCCGGAAGCTGGCTCAGAAACTGGGCGTGGAACAGCCCACCCTGTACTGGCACGTGAAGAACAAGAGA
GCCCTGCTGGACGCCCTGGCCATCGAGATGCTGGACCGGCACCACACCCACTTTTGCCCCCTGGAAGGCG
AGAGCTGGCAGGATTTCCTGCGGAACAACGCCAAGAGCTTCAGATGCGCTCTGCTGTCCCACCGGGATGG
CGCCAAAGTGCACCTGGGCACCAGACCTACCGAGAAGCAGTACGAGACACTGGAAAACCAGCTGGCCTTC
CTGTGCCAGCAGGGCTTCAGCCTGGAAAATGCCCTGTACGCCCTGAGCGCCGTGGGCCACTTTACACTGG
GCTGCGTGCTGGAAGATCAGGAACACCAGGTCGCCAAAGAGGAAAGAGAGACACCCACCACCGACAGCAT
GCCCCCTCTGCTGAGACAGGCCATTGAGCTGTTCGATCATCAGGGCGCCGAGCCCGCCTTTCTGTTCGGC
CTCGAGCTGATCATCTGTGGCCTCGAAAAACAGCTGAAGTGCGAGTCCGGCAGCCCGAAGAAGAAGAGGA
AGGTTTAGTGTCGGTACGCTGAAATCACCAGTCTCTCTCTACAAATCTATCTCTCTCTATTTTCTCCATA
AATAATGTGTGAGTAGTTTCCCGATAAGGGAAATTAGGGTTCTTATAGGGTTTCGCTCATGTGTTGAGCA
TATAAGAAACCCTTAGTATGTATTTGTATTTGTAAAATACTTCTATCAATAAAATTTCTAATTCCTAAAA
CCAAAATCCAGTACTAAAATCCAGATCGATGCTTGATACTCGCTTCGAGACCGGGCTAGAGCGGACTAGT
TCTAGAGCGGCCGCCACCGCGGTGGAGCTCCAGCTTTTGTTCCCTTTAGTGAGGGTTAATTGCGCGCTTG
GCGTAATCATGGTCATAGCTGTTTCCTGTGTGAAATTGTTATCCGCTCACAATTCCACACAACATACGAG
CCGGAAGCATAAAGTGTAAAGCCTGGGGTGCCTAATGAGTGAGCTAACTCACATTAATTGCGTTGCGCTC
ACTGCCCGCTTTCCAGTCGGGAAACCTGTCGTGCCAGCTGCATTAATGAATCGGCCAACGCGCGGGGAGA
GGCGGTTTGCGTATTGGGCGCTCTTCCGCTTCCTCGCTCACTGACTCGCTGCGCTCGGTCGTTCGGCTGC
GGCGAGCGGTATCAGCTCACTCAAAGGCGGTAATACGGTTATCCACAGAATCAGGGGATAACGCAGGAAA
GAACATGAAGGCCTTGACAGGATATATTGGCGGGTAAACTAAGTCGCTGTATGTGTTTGTTTGAGATCTC
ATGTGAGCAAAAGGCCAGCAAAAGGCCAGGAACCGTAAAAAGGCCGCGTTGCTGGCGTTTTTCCATAGGC
TCCGCCCCCCTGACGAGCATCACAAAAATCGACGCTCAAGTCAGAGGTGGCGAAACCCGACAGGACTATA
AAGATACCAGGCGTTTCCCCCTGGAAGCTCCCTCGTGCGCTCTCCTGTTCCGACCCTGCCGCTTACCGGA
TACCTGTCCGCCTTTCTCCCTTCGGGAAGCGTGGCGCTTTCTCATAGCTCACGCTGTAGGTATCTCAGTT
CGGTGTAGGTCGTTCGCTCCAAGCTGGGCTGTGTGCACGAACCCCCCGTTCAGCCCGACCGCTGCGCCTT
ATCCGGTAACTATCGTCTTGAGTCCAACCCGGTAAGACACGACTTATCGCCACTGGCAGCAGCCACTGGT
AACAGGATTAGCAGAGCGAGGTATGTAGGCGGTGCTACAGAGTTCTTGAAGTGGTGGCCTAACTACGGCT
ACACTAGAAGGACAGTATTTGGTATCTGCGCTCTGCTGAAGCCAGTTACCTTCGGAAAAAGAGTTGGTAG
CTCTTGATCCGGCAAACAAACCACCGCTGGTAGCGGTGGTTTTTTTGTTTGCAAGCAGCAGATTACGCGC
AGAAAAAAAGGATCTCAAGAAGATCCTTTGATCTTTTCTACGGGGTCTGACGCTCAGTGGAACGAAAACT
CACGTTAAGGGATTTTGGTCATGCATTCTAGGTACTAAAACAATTCATCCAGTAAAATATAATATTTTAT
TTTCTCCCAATCAGGCTTGATCCCCAGTAAGTCAAAAAATAGCTCGACATACTGTTCTTCCCCGATATCC
TCCCTGATCGACCGGACGCAGAAGGCAATGTCATACCACTTGTCCGCCCTGCCGCTTCTCCCAAGATCAA
TAAAGCCACTTACTTTGCCATCTTTCACAAAGATGTTGCTGTCACCCAGGTCGCCGTGGGAAAAGACAAG
TTCCTCTTCGGGCTTTTCCGTCTTTAAAAAATCATACAGCTCGCGCGGATCTTTAAATGGAGTATCTTCT
TCCCAGTTTTCGCAATCCACATCGGCCAGATCGTTATTCAGTAAGTAATCCAATTCGGCTAAGCGGCTGT
CTAAGCTATTCGTATAGGGACAATCCGATATGTCGATGGAGTGAAAGAGCCTGATGCACTCCGCATACAG
CTCGATAATCTTTTCAGGGCTTTGTTCATCTTCATACTCTTCCGAGCAAAGGACGCCATCGGCCTCACTC
ATGAGCAGATTGCTCCAGCCATCATGCCGTTCAAAGTGCAGGACCTTTGGAACAGGCAGCTTTCCTTCCA
GCCATAGCATCATGTCCTTTTCCCGTTCCACATCATAGGTGGTCCCTTTATACCGGCTGTCCGTCATTTT
TAAATATAGGTTTTCATTTTCTCCCACCAGCTTATATACCTTAGCAGGTGACATTCCTTCCGTATCTTTT
ACGCAGCGGTATTTTTCGATCAGTTTTTTCAATTCCGGTGATATTCTCATTTTAGCCATTTATTATTTCC
TTCCTCTTTTCTACAGTATTTAAAGATACCCCAAGAAGCTAATTATAACAAGACGAACTCCAATTCACTG
TTCCTTGCATTCTAAAACCTTAAATACCAGAAAACAGCTTTTTCAAAGTTGTTTTCAAAGTTGGCGTATA
ACATAGTATCGACGGAGCCGATTTTGAAACCGCGGTGATCACAGGCAGCAACGCTCTGTCATCGTTACAA
TCAACATGCTACCCTCCGCGAGATCATCCGTGTTTCAAACCCGGCAGCTTATTGTGCAATGTAACATCAG
AGATTTTGAGACACAACGTGGCTTTGTTGAATAAATCGAACTTTTGCTGAGTTGAAGGATCAGATCACGC
ATCTTCCCGACAACGCAGACCGTTCCGTGGCAAAGCAAAAGTTCAAAATCACCAACTGGTCCACCTACAA
CAAAGCTCTCATCAACCGTGGCTCCCTCACTTTCTGGCTGGATGATGGGGCGATTCAGGAGATCCCCATC
CAACAGCCCGCCGTCGAGCGGGCTTTTTTATCCCCGGAAGCCTGTGGATAGAGGGTAGTTATCCACGTGA
AACCGCTAATGCCCCGCAAAGCCTTGATTCACGGGGCTTTCCGGCCCGCTCCAAAAACTATCCACGTGAA
ATCGCTAATCAGGGTACGTGAAATCGCTAATCGGAGTACGTGAAATCGCTAATAAGGTCACGTGAAATCG
CTAATCAAAAAGGCACGTGAGAACGCTAATAGCCCTTTCAGATCAACAGCTTGCAAACACCCCTCGCTCC
GGCAAGTAGTTACAGCAAGTAGTATGTTCAATTAGCTTTTCAATTATGAATATATATATCAATTATTGGT
CGCCCTTGGCTTGTGGACAATGCGCTACGCGCACCGGCTCCGCCCGTGGACAACCGCAAGCGGTTGCCCA
CCGTCGAGCGCCTTTGCCCACAACCCGGCGGCCGGCCGCAACAGATCGTTTTATAAATTTTTTTTTTTGA
AAAAGAAAAAGCCCGAAAGGCGGCAACCTCTCGGGCTTCTGGATT
